>Addgene plasmid #43069 | I-CGGG | depositor partial sequence | sequence record 58334 | I-CGGG sequence 424 bps
CGTCTCCTGACCCCAGAGCAGGTCGTGGCGATCGCAAGCCACGACGGAGGAAAGCAAGCCTTGGAAACAG
TACAGAGGCTGTTGCCTGTGCTGTGCCAAGCGCACGGACTCACCCCAGAGCAGGTCGTGGCAATCGCGAG
CAATAACGGCGGAAAACAGGCTTTGGAAACGGTGCAGAGGCTCCTTCCAGTGCTGTGCCAAGCGCACGGC
CTCACCCCAGAGCAGGTCGTGGCAATCGCGAGCAATAACGGCGGAAAACAGGCTTTGGAAACGGTGCAGA
GGCTCCTTCCAGTGCTGTGCCAAGCGCACGGATTAACCCCAGAGCAGGTCGTGGCAATCGCGAGCAATAA
CGGCGGAAAACAGGCTTTGGAAACGGTGCAGAGGCTCCTTCCAGTGCTGTGCCAAGCGCACGGCTTAAGA
GACG
