>Addgene plasmid #43069 | I-CGGG | addgene partial sequence | sequence record 60425 | M13-F20 5'-TGTAAAACGACGGCCAGT-3'
CTATAGGGCGAATTGGGCCCTCTAGATGCATGCTCGAGCGGCCGCCAGTGTGATGGATATCTGCAGAATT
CGCCCTTATATAGATGCCGTCCTAGCGCGTCTCCTGACCCCAGAGCAGGTCGTGGCGATCGCAAGCCACG
ACGGAGGAAAGCAAGCCTTGGAAACAGTACAGAGGCTGTTGCCTGTGCTGTGCCAAGCGCACGGACTCAC
CCCAGAGCAGGTCGTGGCAATCGCGAGCAATAACGGCGGAAAACAGGCTTTGGAAACGGTGCAGAGGCTC
CTTCCAGTGCTGTGCCAAGCGCACGGCCTCACCCCAGAGCAGGTCGTGGCAATCGCGAGCAATAACGGCG
GAAAACAGGCTTTGGAAACGGTGCAGAGGCTCCTTCCAGTGCTGTGCCAAGCGCACGGATTAACCCCAGA
GCAGGTCGTGGCAATCGCGAGCAATAACGGCGGAAAACAGGCTTTGGAAACGGTGCAGAGGCTCCTTCCA
GTGCTGTGCCAAGCGCACGGCTTAAGAGACGTGGGCACAGGAAAGATACTTAAGGGCGAATTCCAGCACA
CTGGCGGCCGTTACTAGTGGATCCGAGCTCGGTACCAAGCTTGGCGTAATCATGGTCATAGCTGTTTCCT
GTGTGAAATTGTTATCCGCTCACAATTCCACACAACATACGAGCCGGAAGCATAAAGTGTAAAGCCTGGG
GTGCCTAATGAGTGAGCTAACTCACATTAATTGCGTTGCGCTCACTGCCCGCTTTCCAGTCGGGAAACCT
GTCGTGCCAGCTGCATTAATGAATCGGCCAACGCGCGGGGAGAGGCGGTTTGCGTATTGGGCGCTCTTCC
GCTTCCTCGCTCACTGACTCGCTGCGCTCGGTCGTTCGGCTGCGGCG
