[The description below was written by a language model from this plasmid's Addgene catalogue record.]
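Description:
I-CGGG is a bacterial cloning plasmid built on the commercial pCRII-TOPO backbone (about 4.0 kb without insert), carrying a 424 bp synthetic insert introduced by TOPO cloning. It is a high-copy plasmid maintained in E. coli and confers resistance to both ampicillin and kanamycin, the two markers of this backbone. The insert lies between the T7 and M13-reverse priming sites, which are the ones recorded for sequencing across it. No feature table is available, so the exact arrangement of backbone elements around the insert cannot be confirmed here.

The plasmid comes from a TALEN genome-editing system developed for generating human stem cell-based disease models. The record does not spell out what the insert encodes. However, the name and size are consistent with a pre-assembled block of four TAL effector repeat modules, about 100 bp each, that would recognise the tetranucleotide C-G-G-G. On this reading, the "I" prefix may indicate the block's position in an ordered series of such multimers. This interpretation is inferred from the naming and the associated publication, not stated in the catalogue fields.

There is no recorded eukaryotic promoter, tag, reporter or nuclease domain, and the vector type is given only as bacterial cloning. I-CGGG is therefore best regarded as a storage and source plasmid for a library component, not as an expression construct. Its likely role is to supply the synthetic fragment for assembly with other parts into full-length TALE repeat arrays within a separate TALEN expression vector.
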