Addgene plasmid #43069: I-CGGG
Depositing lab: Chad Cowan & Kiran Musunuru. Depositing organization: Harvard University. Publication: A TALEN Genome-Editing System for Generating Human Stem Cell-Based Disease Models. Ding Q, Lee YK, Schaefer EA, Peters DT, Veres A, Kim K, Kuperwasser N, Motola DL, Meissner TB, Hendriks WT, Trevisan M, Gupta RM, Moisan A, Banks E, Friesen M, Schinzel RT, Xia F, Tang A, Xia Y, Figueroa E, Wann A, Ahfeldt T, Daheron L, Zhang F, Rubin LL, Peng LF, Chung RT, Musunuru K, Cowan CA. Cell Stem Cell. 2012 Dec 12. pii: S1934-5909(12)00645-5. doi: 10.1016/j.stem.2012.11.011. PubMed 23246482.
Backbone
  Vector backbone: pCRII-TOPO
  Backbone manufacturer: Invitrogen
  Backbone size w/o insert (bp): 3973
  Vector type: Bacterial Cloning
Growth in bacteria
  Bacterial resistance: Ampicillin and Kanamycin, 100 & 50 μg/mL
  Growth temperature: 37°C
  Growth strain: Top10
  Copy number: High Copy
Gene/Insert
  Gene/Insert name: I-CGGG
  Species: Synthetic
  Insert size (bp): 424
  Cloning method: TOPO Cloning
  Sequencing primers: 5′ T7; 3′ M13-rev
Terms and licenses: Academic/Nonprofit Terms; Industry Terms: Not Available to Industry
How to cite: I-CGGG was a gift from Chad Cowan & Kiran Musunuru (Addgene plasmid # 43069 ; http://n2t.net/addgene:43069 ; RRID:Addgene_43069)
